Addgene plasmid #250396: Lenti-CMV-mCherry-GSG-P2A-NUDT5 Y74E E112Q-WPRE
Purpose: Lentiviral expression of human NUDT5 Y74E E112Q with N-terminal mCherry seperated by a flexible GSG-linker and P2A under CMV promoter, as well as a puromycin resistance cassette under PGK promoter.
Depositing lab: Stefan Kubicek. Depositing organization: CeMM Research Center for Molecular Medicine. Publication: A non-enzymatic role of Nudix hydrolase 5 in repressing purine de novo synthesis. Nguyen TA, Lin JG, Marques AMC, Fottner M, Bauer LG, Reicher A, Daum D, Scrofani L, Liu Y, Cheng C, D'Angelo L D D L, Sanchez J, Bueschl C, Marella N, Buphamalai P, Traversi F, Beres M, Moll HP, Siklos M, Genger JW, Hofstaetter G, Villanti L, Malik M, Klimek C, Runggatscher K, Guertl B, Hansen JS, Dobner S, Babosova O, Becirovic T, de Rooij LPMH, Casanova E, Koren A, Froese DS, Rosenblatt DS, Klavins K, Bergthaler A, Menche J, Hannich JT, Abele M, Sdelci S, Lang K, Huber KVM, Kubicek S. Science. 2025 Nov 6:eadv4257. doi: 10.1126/science.adv4257. PubMed 41196952.
Backbone
  Vector backbone: pLenti CMV GFP Puro
  Backbone manufacturer: Eric Campeau, Paul Kaufman (Addgene #17448)
  Vector type: Mammalian Expression, Lentiviral
Growth in bacteria
  Bacterial resistance: Ampicillin, 100 μg/mL
  Growth temperature: 37°C
  Growth strain: NEB Stable
  Copy number: High Copy
Gene/Insert
  Gene/Insert name: NUDT5
  Species: H. sapiens (human)
  Insert size (bp): 1431
  Mutation: Y74E, E112Q
  Entrez Gene: NUDT5 (a.k.a. YSA1, YSA1H, YSAH1, hNUDT5)
  Promoter: CMV
  Tag / fusion protein: mCherry-GSG-P2A (N terminal on insert)
  Cloning method: Ligation Independent Cloning
Terms and licenses: Academic/Nonprofit Terms; Industry Terms: Not Available to Industry
Depositor comments: Insert cloned with BamHI (5') and SalI (3') sites.
How to cite: Lenti-CMV-mCherry-GSG-P2A-NUDT5 Y74E E112Q-WPRE was a gift from Stefan Kubicek (Addgene plasmid # 250396 ; http://n2t.net/addgene:250396 ; RRID:Addgene_250396)
