[The description below was written by a language model from this plasmid's Addgene catalogue record and pLannotate feature annotations shown in this document.]
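Description:
Lenti-CMV-mCherry-GSG-P2A-NUDT5 Y74E E112Q-WPRE is a 9.3 kb lentiviral mammalian expression plasmid built on the pLenti CMV GFP Puro backbone, with the insert placed between BamHI and SalI sites. It is propagated in E. coli through a high-copy ColE1/pUC-type origin with ampicillin selection (AmpR); an f1 origin, an SV40 origin and residual lac and T7/T3 promoter elements are also annotated in the backbone. The viral portion has a third-generation layout: an RSV promoter drives a truncated HIV-1 5' LTR, followed by the Ψ packaging signal with a gag fragment, the Rev response element for Rev-dependent nuclear export of the genomic RNA, and the cPPT/CTS. A second truncated LTR annotated downstream of the cargo serves as the 3' LTR and is followed by an SV40 polyadenylation signal.

The payload is a single open reading frame under the CMV enhancer/promoter. It encodes mCherry, a flexible GSG linker and a P2A peptide, followed by human NUDT5 (Nudix hydrolase 5) carrying the Y74E and E112Q substitutions. Ribosomal skipping at the P2A yields the red fluorescent protein and the NUDT5 variant as separate polypeptides, so mCherry reports on transduction and expression without being fused to the enzyme. A WPRE downstream enhances transcript stability and expression. A separate mouse PGK promoter drives puromycin N-acetyltransferase, allowing selection of stably transduced cells. The record does not state the functional consequences of the two mutations. The associated publication concerns a non-enzymatic role of NUDT5 in repressing de novo purine synthesis, which suggests the plasmid is used to express this mutant stably in mammalian cells for such studies.
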