Features (pLannotate 1.2.2; 30 found; start..end, strand, type, name):
      1..708     +  CDS            mCherry: mCherry is a basic (constitutively fluorescent) red fluorescent protein published in 2004, derived from Discosoma sp.. It is reported to be a very rapidly-maturing monomer with low acid sensitivity.
    775..1431    +  CDS            NUDT5: NUDT5_HUMAN - Also known as NUDIX5 From Homo sapiens (Human).
   1450..2038    +  misc_feature   WPRE: woodchuck hepatitis virus posttranscriptional regulatory element
   2052..2398    +  promoter       PGK promoter (fragment): mouse phosphoglycerate kinase 1 promoter
   2391..2516    +  promoter       PGK promoter (fragment): mouse phosphoglycerate kinase 1 promoter
   2537..3136    +  CDS            PuroR: puromycin N-acetyltransferase; pac from Streptomyces alboniger; confers resistance to puromycin
   3204..3341    +  CDS            nef (fragment): NEF_HV1LA - Experimental evidence at protein level: Swiss-Prot protein existence level 1. Extracellular Nef protein targets CD4(+) T-lymphocytes for apoptosis by interacting with CXCR4 surface receptors. From Human immunodeficiency virus type 1 group M subtype B (isolate Lai) (HIV-1).
   3327..3507    +  LTR            5' LTR (truncated): truncated 5' long terminal repeat (LTR) from HIV-1
   3579..3700    +  polyA_signal   SV40 poly(A) signal: SV40 polyadenylation signal
   3740..3875    +  rep_origin     SV40 ori: SV40 origin of replication
   3896..3914    -  promoter       T7 promoter: promoter for bacteriophage T7 RNA polymerase
   3922..4077    +  CDS            lacZα (fragment): LacZα fragment of β-galactosidase; lacZ fragment
   4082..4510    +  rep_origin     f1 ori (sequence partly withheld): f1 bacteriophage origin of replication; arrow indicates direction of (+) strand synthesis
   4563..4667    +  promoter       AmpR promoter: bla
   4668..5528    +  CDS            AmpR: β-lactamase; bla; confers resistance to ampicillin, carbenicillin, and related antibiotics
   5699..6287    +  rep_origin     ori: high-copy-number ColE1/pMB1/pBR322/pUC origin of replication
   6470..6562    +  CDS            lacI (fragment): lac repressor; lacI; The lac repressor binds to the lac operator to inhibit transcription in E. coli. This inhibition can be relieved by adding lactose or isopropyl-β-D-thiogalactopyranoside (IPTG).
   6575..6596    +  protein_bind   CAP binding site: CAP binding activates transcription in the presence of cAMP. E. coli catabolite activator protein
   6611..6641    +  promoter       lac promoter: promoter for the E. coli lac operon
   6649..6665    +  protein_bind   lac operator: The lac repressor binds to the lac operator to inhibit transcription in E. coli. This inhibition can be relieved by adding lactose or isopropyl-β-D-thiogalactopyranoside (IPTG). lac repressor encoded by lacI
   6710..6728    +  promoter       T3 promoter: promoter for bacteriophage T3 RNA polymerase
   6756..6982    +  promoter       RSV promoter: Rous sarcoma virus enhancer/promoter
   6983..7163    +  LTR            5' LTR (truncated): truncated 5' long terminal repeat (LTR) from HIV-1
   7210..7335    +  misc_feature   HIV-1 Ψ: packaging signal of human immunodeficiency virus type 1
   7319..7682    +  CDS            HIV-1 gag (fragment): gag protein from human immunodeficiency virus 1; gag
   7828..8061    +  misc_feature   RRE: The Rev response element (RRE) of HIV-1 allows for Rev-dependent mRNA export from the nucleus to the cytoplasm.
   8438..8538    +  CDS            Rev (fragment): human immunodeficiency virus 1 (HIV-1) Rev protein; rev; enhances nuclear export of unspliced and incompletely spliced viral mRNAs
   8557..8673    +  misc_feature   cPPT/CTS: central polypurine tract and central termination sequence of HIV-1
   8696..8999    +  enhancer       CMV enhancer: human cytomegalovirus immediate early enhancer
   9000..9203    +  promoter       CMV promoter: human cytomegalovirus (CMV) immediate early promoter
>Addgene plasmid #250396 | Lenti-CMV-mCherry-GSG-P2A-NUDT5 Y74E E112Q-WPRE | addgene full sequence | sequence record 498959 | Addgene NGS Result
ATGGTGAGCAAGGGCGAGGAGGATAACATGGCCATCATCAAGGAGTTCATGCGCTTCAAGGTGCACATGG
AGGGCTCCGTGAACGGCCACGAGTTCGAGATCGAGGGCGAGGGCGAGGGCCGCCCCTACGAGGGCACCCA
GACCGCCAAGCTGAAGGTGACCAAGGGTGGCCCCCTGCCCTTCGCCTGGGACATCCTGTCCCCTCAGTTC
ATGTACGGCTCCAAGGCCTACGTGAAGCACCCCGCCGACATCCCCGACTACTTGAAGCTGTCCTTCCCCG
AGGGCTTCAAGTGGGAGCGCGTGATGAACTTCGAGGACGGCGGCGTGGTGACCGTGACCCAGGACTCCTC
CCTGCAGGACGGCGAGTTCATCTACAAGGTGAAGCTGCGCGGCACCAACTTCCCCTCAGACGGCCCCGTA
ATGCAGAAGAAAACCATGGGCTGGGAGGCCTCCTCCGAGCGGATGTACCCCGAGGACGGCGCCCTGAAGG
GCGAGATCAAGCAGAGGCTGAAGCTGAAGGACGGCGGCCACTACGACGCTGAGGTCAAGACCACCTACAA
GGCCAAGAAGCCCGTGCAGCTGCCCGGCGCCTACAACGTCAACATCAAGTTGGACATCACCTCCCACAAC
GAGGACTACACCATCGTGGAACAGTACGAACGCGCCGAGGGCCGCCACTCCACCGGCGGCATGGACGAGC
TGTACAAGGGATCCGGCGCTACTAACTTCAGCCTGCTGAAGCAGGCTGGAGACGTGGAGGAGAACCCTGG
ACCTATGGAGAGCCAAGAACCAACGGAATCTTCTCAGAATGGCAAACAGTATATCATTTCAGAGGAGTTA
ATTTCAGAAGGAAAATGGGTCAAGCTTGAAAAAACAACGTACATGGATCCTACTGGTAAAACTAGAACTT
GGGAATCAGTGAAACGTACAACCAGGAAAGAGCAGACTGCGGATGGTGTCGCGGTCATCCCCGTGCTGCA
GAGAACACTTCACGAAGAGTGTATCGTTCTGGTGAAACAGTTCCGACCACCAATGGGGGGCTACTGCATA
GAGTTCCCTGCAGGTCTCATAGATGATGGTGAAACCCCAGAAGCAGCTGCTCTCCGGCAGCTTGAAGAAG
AAACTGGCTACAAAGGGGACATTGCCGAATGTTCTCCAGCGGTCTGTATGGACCCAGGCTTGTCAAACTG
TACTATACACATCGTGACAGTCACCATTAACGGAGATGATGCCGAAAACGCAAGGCCGAAGCCAAAGCCA
GGGGATGGAGAGTTTGTGGAAGTCATTTCTTTACCCAAGAATGACCTGCTGCAGAGACTTGATGCTCTGG
TAGCTGAAGAACATCTCACAGTGGACGCCAGGGTCTATTCCTACGCTCTAGCGCTGAAACATGCAAATGC
AAAGCCATTTGAAGTGCCCTTCTTGAAATTTTAAAGCGGCCGCGTCGACAATCAACCTCTGGATTACAAA
ATTTGTGAAAGATTGACTGGTATTCTTAACTATGTTGCTCCTTTTACGCTATGTGGATACGCTGCTTTAA
TGCCTTTGTATCATGCTATTGCTTCCCGTATGGCTTTCATTTTCTCCTCCTTGTATAAATCCTGGTTGCT
GTCTCTTTATGAGGAGTTGTGGCCCGTTGTCAGGCAACGTGGCGTGGTGTGCACTGTGTTTGCTGACGCA
ACCCCCACTGGTTGGGGCATTGCCACCACCTGTCAGCTCCTTTCCGGGACTTTCGCTTTCCCCCTCCCTA
TTGCCACGGCGGAACTCATCGCCGCCTGCCTTGCCCGCTGCTGGACAGGGGCTCGGCTGTTGGGCACTGA
CAATTCCGTGGTGTTGTCGGGGAAGCTGACGTCCTTTCCATGGCTGCTCGCCTGTGTTGCCACCTGGATT
CTGCGCGGGACGTCCTTCTGCTACGTCCCTTCGGCCCTCAATCCAGCGGACCTTCCTTCCCGCGGCCTGC
TGCCGGCTCTGCGGCCTCTTCCGCGTCTTCGCCTTCGCCCTCAGACGAGTCGGATCTCCCTTTGGGCCGC
CTCCCCGCCTGGAATTCTACCGGGTAGGGGAGGCGCTTTTCCCAAGGCAGTCTGGAGCATGCGCTTTAGC
AGCCCCGCTGGGCACTTGGCGCTACACAAGTGGCCTCTGGCCTCGCACACATTCCACATCCACCGGTAGG
CGCCAACCGGCTCCGTTCTTTGGTGGCCCCTTCGCGCCACCTTCTACTCCTCCCCTAGTCAGGAAGTTCC
CCCCCGCCCCGCAGCTCGCGTCGTGCAGGACGTGACAAATGGAAGTAGCACGTCTCACTAGTCTCGTGCA
GATGGACAGCACCGCTGAGCAATGGAAGCGGGTAGGCCTTTGGGGCAGCGGCCAATAGCAGCTTTGCTCC
TTCGCTTTCTGGGCTCAGGGGCGGGCTCAGGGGCGGGGCGGGCGCCCGAAGGTCCTCCGGAGGCCCGGCA
TTCTGCACGCTTCAAAAGCGCACGTCTGCCGCGCTGTTCTCCTCTTCCTCATCTCCGGGCCTTTCGACCT
GCAGCCCAAGCTTACCATGACCGAGTACAAGCCCACGGTGCGCCTCGCCACCCGCGACGACGTCCCCAGG
GCCGTACGCACCCTCGCCGCCGCGTTCGCCGACTACCCCGCCACGCGCCACACCGTCGATCCGGACCGCC
ACATCGAGCGGGTCACCGAGCTGCAAGAACTCTTCCTCACGCGCGTCGGGCTCGACATCGGCAAGGTGTG
GGTCGCGGACGACGGCGCCGCGGTGGCGGTCTGGACCACGCCGGAGAGCGTCGAAGCGGGGGCGGTGTTC
GCCGAGATCGGCCCGCGCATGGCCGAGTTGAGCGGTTCCCGGCTGGCCGCGCAGCAACAGATGGAAGGCC
TCCTGGCGCCGCACCGGCCCAAGGAGCCCGCGTGGTTCCTGGCCACCGTCGGCGTCTCGCCCGACCACCA
GGGCAAGGGTCTGGGCAGCGCCGTCGTGCTCCCCGGAGTGGAGGCGGCCGAGCGCGCCGGGGTGCCCGCC
TTCCTGGAGACCTCCGCGCCCCGCAACCTCCCCTTCTACGAGCGGCTCGGCTTCACCGTCACCGCCGACG
TCGAGGTGCCCGAAGGACCGCGCACCTGGTGCATGACCCGCAAGCCCGGTGCCTGACGCCCGCCCCACGA
CCCGCAGCGCCCGACCGAAAGGAGCGCACGACCCCATGCATCTCGAGGGCCCGGTACCTTTAAGACCAAT
GACTTACAAGGCAGCTGTAGATCTTAGCCACTTTTTAAAAGAAAAGGGGGGACTGGAAGGGCTAGCTCAC
TCCCAACGAAGACAAGATCTGCTTTTTGCTTGTACTGGGTCTCTCTGGTTAGACCAGATCTGAGCCTGGG
AGCTCTCTGGCTAACTAGGGAACCCACTGCTTAAGCCTCAATAAAGCTTGCCTTGAGTGCTTCAAGTAGT
GTGTGCCCGTCTGTTGTGTGACTCTGGTAACTAGAGATCCCTCAGACCCTTTTAGTCAGTGTGGAAAATC
TCTAGCAGTAGTAGTTCATGTCATCTTATTATTCAGTATTTATAACTTGCAAAGAAATGAATATCAGAGA
GTGAGAGGAACTTGTTTATTGCAGCTTATAATGGTTACAAATAAAGCAATAGCATCACAAATTTCACAAA
TAAAGCATTTTTTTCACTGCATTCTAGTTGTGGTTTGTCCAAACTCATCAATGTATCTTATCATGTCTGG
CTCTAGCTATCCCGCCCCTAACTCCGCCCATCCCGCCCCTAACTCCGCCCAGTTCCGCCCATTCTCCGCC
CCATGGCTGACTAATTTTTTTTATTTATGCAGAGGCCGAGGCCGCCTCGGCCTCTGAGCTATTCCAGAAG
TAGTGAGGAGGCTTTTTTGGAGGCCTAGGGACGTACCCAATTCGCCCTATAGTGAGTCGTATTACGCGCG
CTCACTGGCCGTCGTTTTACAACGTCGTGACTGGGAAAACCCTGGCGTTACCCAACTTAATCGCCTTGCA
GCACATCCCCCTTTCGCCAGCTGGCGTAATAGCGAAGAGGCCCGCACCGATCGCCCTTCCCAACAGTTGC
GCAGCCTGAATGGCGAATGGG
[124 nt withheld, positions 4082-4205]
C
[91 nt withheld, positions 4207-4297]
A
[49 nt withheld, positions 4299-4347]
CCTTTGACGTTGGAGTCCACGTTCTTT
[37 nt withheld, positions 4375-4411]
ACCCTATCTCGGTCTATTCTTTTGATTTATAAGGGATTTTGCCGATTTCGGCCTATTGGTTAAAAAATGA
GCTGATTTAACAAAAATTTAACGCGAATTTTAACAAAATATTAACGCTTACAATTTAGGTGGCACTTTTC
GGGGAAATGTGCGCGGAACCCCTATTTGTTTATTTTTCTAAATACATTCAAATATGTATCCGCTCATGAG
ACAATAACCCTGATAAATGCTTCAATAATATTGAAAAAGGAAGAGTATGAGTATTCAACATTTCCGTGTC
GCCCTTATTCCCTTTTTTGCGGCATTTTGCCTTCCTGTTTTTGCTCACCCAGAAACGCTGGTGAAAGTAA
AAGATGCTGAAGATCAGTTGGGTGCACGAGTGGGTTACATCGAACTGGATCTCAACAGCGGTAAGATCCT
TGAGAGTTTTCGCCCCGAAGAACGTTTTCCAATGATGAGCACTTTTAAAGTTCTGCTATGTGGCGCGGTA
TTATCCCGTATTGACGCCGGGCAAGAGCAACTCGGTCGCCGCATACACTATTCTCAGAATGACTTGGTTG
AGTACTCACCAGTCACAGAAAAGCATCTTACGGATGGCATGACAGTAAGAGAATTATGCAGTGCTGCCAT
AACCATGAGTGATAACACTGCGGCCAACTTACTTCTGACAACGATCGGAGGACCGAAGGAGCTAACCGCT
TTTTTGCACAACATGGGGGATCATGTAACTCGCCTTGATCGTTGGGAACCGGAGCTGAATGAAGCCATAC
CAAACGACGAGCGTGACACCACGATGCCTGTAGCAATGGCAACAACGTTGCGCAAACTATTAACTGGCGA
ACTACTTACTCTAGCTTCCCGGCAACAATTAATAGACTGGATGGAGGCGGATAAAGTTGCAGGACCACTT
CTGCGCTCGGCCCTTCCGGCTGGCTGGTTTATTGCTGATAAATCTGGAGCCGGTGAGCGTGGGTCTCGCG
GTATCATTGCAGCACTGGGGCCAGATGGTAAGCCCTCCCGTATCGTAGTTATCTACACGACGGGGAGTCA
GGCAACTATGGATGAACGAAATAGACAGATCGCTGAGATAGGTGCCTCACTGATTAAGCATTGGTAACTG
TCAGACCAAGTTTACTCATATATACTTTAGATTGATTTAAAACTTCATTTTTAATTTAAAAGGATCTAGG
TGAAGATCCTTTTTGATAATCTCATGACCAAAATCCCTTAACGTGAGTTTTCGTTCCACTGAGCGTCAGA
CCCCGTAGAAAAGATCAAAGGATCTTCTTGAGATCCTTTTTTTCTGCGCGTAATCTGCTGCTTGCAAACA
AAAAAACCACCGCTACCAGCGGTGGTTTGTTTGCCGGATCAAGAGCTACCAACTCTTTTTCCGAAGGTAA
CTGGCTTCAGCAGAGCGCAGATACCAAATACTGTTCTTCTAGTGTAGCCGTAGTTAGGCCACCACTTCAA
GAACTCTGTAGCACCGCCTACATACCTCGCTCTGCTAATCCTGTTACCAGTGGCTGCTGCCAGTGGCGAT
AAGTCGTGTCTTACCGGGTTGGACTCAAGACGATAGTTACCGGATAAGGCGCAGCGGTCGGGCTGAACGG
GGGGTTCGTGCACACAGCCCAGCTTGGAGCGAACGACCTACACCGAACTGAGATACCTACAGCGTGAGCT
ATGAGAAAGCGCCACGCTTCCCGAAGGGAGAAAGGCGGACAGGTATCCGGTAAGCGGCAGGGTCGGAACA
GGAGAGCGCACGAGGGAGCTTCCAGGGGGAAACGCCTGGTATCTTTATAGTCCTGTCGGGTTTCGCCACC
TCTTACTTGAGCGTCGATTTTTGTGATGCTCGTCAGGGGGGCGGAGCCTATGGAAAAACGCCAGCAACGC
GGCCTTTTTACGGTTCCTGGCCTTTTGCTGGCCTTTTGCTCACATGTTCTTTCCTGCGTTATCCCCTGAT
TCTGTGGATAACCGTATTACCGCCTTTGAGTGAGCTGATACCGCTCGCCGCAGCCGAACGACCGAGCGCA
GCGAGTCAGTGAGCGAGGAAGCGGAAGAGCGCCCAATACGCAAACCGCCTCTCCCCGCGCGTTGGCCGAT
TCATTAATGCAGCTGGCACGACAGGTTTCCCGACTGGAAAGCGGGCAGTGAGCGCAACGCAATTAATGTG
AGTTAGCTCACTCATTAGGCACCCCAGGCTTTACACTTTATGCTTCCGGCTCGTATGTTGTGTGGAATTG
TGAGCGGATAACAATTTCACACAGGAAACAGCTATGACCATGATTACGCCAAGCGCGCAATTAACCCTCA
CTAAAGGGAACAAAAGCTGGAGCTGCAAGCTTAATGTAGTCTTATGCAATACTCTTGTAGTCTTGCAACA
TGGTAACGATGAGTTAGCAACATGCCTTACAAGGAGAGAAAAAGCACCGTGCATGCCGATTGGTGGAAGT
AAGGTGGTACGATCGTGCCTTATTAGGAAGGCAACAGACGGGTCTGACATGGATTGGACGAACCACTGAA
TTGCCGCATTGCAGAGATATTGTATTTAAGTGCCTAGCTCGATACATAAACGGGTCTCTCTGGTTAGACC
AGATCTGAGCCTGGGAGCTCTCTGGCTAACTAGGGAACCCACTGCTTAAGCCTCAATAAAGCTTGCCTTG
AGTGCTTCAAGTAGTGTGTGCCCGTCTGTTGTGTGACTCTGGTAACTAGAGATCCCTCAGACCCTTTTAG
TCAGTGTGGAAAATCTCTAGCAGTGGCGCCCGAACAGGGACTTGAAAGCGAAAGGGAAACCAGAGGAGCT
CTCTCGACGCAGGACTCGGCTTGCTGAAGCGCGCACGGCAAGAGGCGAGGGGCGGCGACTGGTGAGTACG
CCAAAAATTTTGACTAGCGGAGGCTAGAAGGAGAGAGATGGGTGCGAGAGCGTCAGTATTAAGCGGGGGA
GAATTAGATCGCGATGGGAAAAAATTCGGTTAAGGCCAGGGGGAAAGAAAAAATATAAATTAAAACATAT
AGTATGGGCAAGCAGGGAGCTAGAACGATTCGCAGTTAATCCTGGCCTGTTAGAAACATCAGAAGGCTGT
AGACAAATACTGGGACAGCTACAACCATCCCTTCAGACAGGATCAGAAGAACTTAGATCATTATATAATA
CAGTAGCAACCCTCTATTGTGTGCATCAAAGGATAGAGATAAAAGACACCAAGGAAGCTTTAGACAAGAT
AGAGGAAGAGCAAAACAAAAGTAAGACCACCGCACAGCAAGCGGCCGCTGATCTTCAGACCTGGAGGAGG
AGATATGAGGGACAATTGGAGAAGTGAATTATATAAATATAAAGTAGTAAAAATTGAACCATTAGGAGTA
GCACCCACCAAGGCAAAGAGAAGAGTGGTGCAGAGAGAAAAAAGAGCAGTGGGAATAGGAGCTTTGTTCC
TTGGGTTCTTGGGAGCAGCAGGAAGCACTATGGGCGCAGCGTCAATGACGCTGACGGTACAGGCCAGACA
ATTATTGTCTGGTATAGTGCAGCAGCAGAACAATTTGCTGAGGGCTATTGAGGCGCAACAGCATCTGTTG
CAACTCACAGTCTGGGGCATCAAGCAGCTCCAGGCAAGAATCCTGGCTGTGGAAAGATACCTAAAGGATC
AACAGCTCCTGGGGATTTGGGGTTGCTCTGGAAAACTCATTTGCACCACTGCTGTGCCTTGGAATGCTAG
TTGGAGTAATAAATCTCTGGAACAGATTTGGAATCACACGACCTGGATGGAGTGGGACAGAGAAATTAAC
AATTACACAAGCTTAATACACTCCTTAATTGAAGAATCGCAAAACCAGCAAGAAAAGAATGAACAAGAAT
TATTGGAATTAGATAAATGGGCAAGTTTGTGGAATTGGTTTAACATAACAAATTGGCTGTGGTATATAAA
ATTATTCATAATGATAGTAGGAGGCTTGGTAGGTTTAAGAATAGTTTTTGCTGTACTTTCTATAGTGAAT
AGAGTTAGGCAGGGATATTCACCATTATCGTTTCAGACCCACCTCCCAACCCCGAGGGGACCCGACAGGC
CCGAAGGAATAGAAGAAGAAGGTGGAGAGAGAGACAGAGACAGATCCATTCGATTAGTGAACGGATCTCG
ACGGTATCGGTTAACTTTTAAAAGAAAAGGGGGGATTGGGGGGTACAGTGCAGGGGAAAGAATAGTAGAC
ATAATAGCAACAGACATACAAACTAAAGAATTACAAAAACAAATTACAAAATTCAAAATTTTATCGATAA
GCTTGGGAGTTCCGCGTTACATAACTTACGGTAAATGGCCCGCCTGGCTGACCGCCCAACGACCCCCGCC
CATTGACGTCAATAATGACGTATGTTCCCATAGTAACGCCAATAGGGACTTTCCATTGACGTCAATGGGT
GGAGTATTTACGGTAAACTGCCCACTTGGCAGTACATCAAGTGTATCATATGCCAAGTACGCCCCCTATT
GACGTCAATGACGGTAAATGGCCCGCCTGGCATTATGCCCAGTACATGACCTTATGGGACTTTCCTACTT
GGCAGTACATCTACGTATTAGTCATCGCTATTACCATGGTGATGCGGTTTTGGCAGTACATCAATGGGCG
TGGATAGCGGTTTGACTCACGGGGATTTCCAAGTCTCCACCCCATTGACGTCAATGGGAGTTTGTTTTGG
CACCAAAATCAACGGGACTTTCCAAAATGTCGTAACAACTCCGCCCCATTGACGCAAATGGGCGGTAGGC
GTGTACGGTGGGAGGTCTATATAAGCAGAGCTCGTTTAGTGAACCGTCAGATCGCCTGGAGACGCCATCC
ACGCTGTTTTGACCTCCATAGAAGACACCGACTCTAGAGGATCCACCGGTCGCCACC
